Addgene plasmid #27353: LeGO-1xT/BSD
Depositing lab: Boris Fehse. Depositing organization: Universitaetsklinikum Hamburg-Eppendorf. Publication: A multicolor panel of novel lentiviral "gene ontology" (LeGO) vectors for functional gene analysis. Weber K, Bartsch U, Stocking C, Fehse B. Mol Ther. 2008 Apr . 16(4):698-706. 10.1038/mt.2008.6 PubMed 18362927.
Backbone
  Vector backbone: LeGO
  Backbone size w/o insert (bp): 6758
  Vector type: Mammalian Expression, Lentiviral
  Selectable markers: Blasticidin
Growth in bacteria
  Bacterial resistance: Ampicillin, 100 μg/mL
  Growth temperature: 37°C
  Growth strain: Stbl3
  Growth instructions: Any (like TOP10, XL10-Gold or Stbl)
  Copy number: High Copy
Gene/Insert
  Gene/Insert name: U6 promoter, SFFV promoter, dTomato/BSD-Fusion
  Insert size (bp): 1098
  Cloning method: Restriction Enzyme; 5′ cloning site BamHI (not destroyed); 3′ cloning site EcoRI (not destroyed)
  Sequencing primers: 5′ GAGCTCACAACCCCTCACTC
Resource information
  A portion of this plasmid was derived from a plasmid made by: The dTomato cDNA is from the Tsien lab (http://www.tsienlab.ucsd.edu). The lenti backbone is a derivative of pLentiLox3.7 developed at the MIT (http://web.mit.edu/jacks-lab/protocols/pll37.htm).
Terms and licenses: Academic/Nonprofit Terms; Industry Terms: Not Available to Industry
Depositor comments: HIV-1 derived third generation lentiviral vector for shRNAs. Compatibel to shRNAs cloned in pSUPER (XbaI/XhoI). The marker is a fusion of dTomato and Blasticidin resistance (BSD). Use second generation (like psPAX2) or third generation (like pMDLg/pRRE + pRSV-Rev) systems for packaging in addition to a VSV-G expressing plasmid (or another envelope protein). Please visit the LeGO-Vector home page for more information: http://www.LentiGO-Vectors.de
How to cite: LeGO-1xT/BSD was a gift from Boris Fehse (Addgene plasmid # 27353 ; http://n2t.net/addgene:27353 ; RRID:Addgene_27353)
