[The description below was written by a language model from this plasmid's Addgene catalogue record and pLannotate feature annotations shown in this document.]
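Description:
LeGO-1xT/BSD is an HIV-1-derived, third-generation lentiviral vector from the LeGO ("lentiviral gene ontology") series, built on a derivative of pLentiLox3.7 and intended for delivering shRNAs to mammalian cells. In bacteria it is maintained as a high-copy plasmid through a ColE1/pUC-type origin and selected with ampicillin via the β-lactamase gene. The 7,856-nt depositor sequence is consistent with the catalogue figures for backbone plus insert.

Genomic RNA is transcribed in packaging cells from a CMV enhancer/promoter fused to a truncated 5' LTR. This is followed by the Ψ packaging signal with a gag fragment, the Rev response element for Rev-dependent nuclear export, and the cPPT/CTS. The payload has two units. A mouse U6 RNA polymerase III promoter sits next to a short polylinker where an shRNA cassette is inserted. The depositor notes that shRNAs cloned in pSUPER can be transferred as XbaI/XhoI fragments, and no hairpin is annotated in this construct. Downstream, the SFFV promoter drives a single fusion protein of the orange-red fluorescent protein dTomato and blasticidin S deaminase, so transduced cells can be both seen or sorted by fluorescence and selected with blasticidin. Two loxP sites in the same orientation flank the SFFV-dTomato/BSD cassette, which would allow Cre-mediated excision of the marker. A WPRE follows to enhance transcript expression, ahead of a nef fragment and the truncated 3' LTR.

Because viral genes are absent, particles are made by co-transfection with second- or third-generation packaging plasmids plus an envelope plasmid such as VSV-G. The typical use is stable shRNA knockdown with marked, selectable cells.
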