Features (pLannotate 1.2.2; 24 found; start..end, strand, type, name):
     31..83      -  misc_feature   bom (fragment): basis of mobility region from pBR322
    238..617     +  enhancer       CMV enhancer: human cytomegalovirus immediate early enhancer
    618..817     +  promoter       CMV promoter: human cytomegalovirus (CMV) immediate early promoter
    835..1015    +  LTR            5' LTR (truncated): truncated 5' long terminal repeat (LTR) from HIV-1
   1062..1187    +  misc_feature   HIV-1 Ψ: packaging signal of human immunodeficiency virus type 1
   1171..1509    +  CDS            HIV-1 gag (fragment): gag protein from human immunodeficiency virus 1; gag
   1686..1919    +  misc_feature   RRE: The Rev response element (RRE) of HIV-1 allows for Rev-dependent mRNA export from the nucleus to the cytoplasm.
   2296..2396    +  CDS            Rev (fragment): human immunodeficiency virus 1 (HIV-1) Rev protein; rev; enhances nuclear export of unspliced and incompletely spliced viral mRNAs
   2446..2563    +  misc_feature   cPPT/CTS: central polypurine tract and central termination sequence of HIV-1
   2622..2935    +  promoter       U6 promoter: RNA polymerase III promoter for mouse U6 snRNA (Das et al., 1988)
   2948..2975    -  misc_feature   MCS (fragment): pBluescript multiple cloning site
   3010..3043    +  protein_bind   loxP: Cre-mediated recombination occurs in the 8-bp core sequence (GCATACAT). Cre recombinase
   3110..3516    +  promoter       SFFV promoter: spleen focus-forming virus long terminal repeat (LTR) promoter
   3528..4229    +  CDS            dTomato: dTomato is a basic (constitutively fluorescent) orange fluorescent protein published in 2004, derived from Discosoma sp.. It is reported to be a somewhat slowly-maturing dimer with low acid sensitivity.
   4229..4625    +  CDS            BSD (fragment): blasticidin S deaminase; Aspergillus terreus BSD; confers resistance to blasticidin
   4656..4689    +  protein_bind   loxP: Cre-mediated recombination occurs in the 8-bp core sequence (GCATACAT). Cre recombinase
   4722..4745    +  misc_feature   MCS (fragment): pBluescript multiple cloning site
   4745..5333    +  misc_feature   WPRE: woodchuck hepatitis virus posttranscriptional regulatory element
   5334..5353    +  misc_feature   MCS (fragment): pBluescript multiple cloning site
   5355..5855    +  CDS            nef (fragment): NEF_HV1LA - Experimental evidence at protein level: Swiss-Prot protein existence level 1. Extracellular Nef protein targets CD4(+) T-lymphocytes for apoptosis by interacting with CXCR4 surface receptors. From Human immunodeficiency virus type 1 group M subtype B (isolate Lai) (HIV-1).
   5862..6042    +  LTR            5' LTR (truncated): truncated 5' long terminal repeat (LTR) from HIV-1
   6104..6692    -  rep_origin     ori: high-copy-number ColE1/pMB1/pBR322/pUC origin of replication
   6863..7723    -  CDS            AmpR: β-lactamase; bla; confers resistance to ampicillin, carbenicillin, and related antibiotics
   7724..7828    -  promoter       AmpR promoter: bla
>Addgene plasmid #27353 | LeGO-1xT/BSD | depositor full sequence | sequence record 12900 | Author sequence
GTCGACGGATCGGGAGATCTCCCGATCCCCTATGGTGCACTCTCAGTACAATCTGCTCTGATGCCGCATA
GTTAAGCCAGTATCTGCTCCCTGCTTGTGTGTTGGAGGTCGCTGAGTAGTGCGCGAGCAAAATTTAAGCT
ACAACAAGGCAAGGCTTGACCGACAATTGCATGAAGAATCTGCTTAGGGTTAGGCGTTTTGCGCTGCTTC
GCGATGTACGGGCCAGATATACGCGTTGACATTGATTATTGACTAGTTATTAATAGTAATCAATTACGGG
GTCATTAGTTCATAGCCCATATATGGAGTTCCGCGTTACATAACTTACGGTAAATGGCCCGCCTGGCTGA
CCGCCCAACGACCCCCGCCCATTGACGTCAATAATGACGTATGTTCCCATAGTAACGCCAATAGGGACTT
TCCATTGACGTCAATGGGTGGAGTATTTACGGTAAACTGCCCACTTGGCAGTACATCAAGTGTATCATAT
GCCAAGTACGCCCCCTATTGACGTCAATGACGGTAAATGGCCCGCCTGGCATTATGCCCAGTACATGACC
TTATGGGACTTTCCTACTTGGCAGTACATCTACGTATTAGTCATCGCTATTACCATGGTGATGCGGTTTT
GGCAGTACATCAATGGGCGTGGATAGCGGTTTGACTCACGGGGATTTCCAAGTCTCCACCCCATTGACGT
CAATGGGAGTTTGTTTTGGCACCAAAATCAACGGGACTTTCCAAAATGTCGTAACAACTCCGCCCCATTG
ACGCAAATGGGCGGTAGGCGTGTACGGTGGGAGGTCTATATAAGCAGCGCGTTTTGCCTGTACTGGGTCT
CTCTGGTTAGACCAGATCTGAGCCTGGGAGCTCTCTGGCTAACTAGGGAACCCACTGCTTAAGCCTCAAT
AAAGCTTGCCTTGAGTGCTTCAAGTAGTGTGTGCCCGTCTGTTGTGTGACTCTGGTAACTAGAGATCCCT
CAGACCCTTTTAGTCAGTGTGGAAAATCTCTAGCAGTGGCGCCCGAACAGGGACTTGAAAGCGAAAGGGA
AACCAGAGGAGCTCTCTCGACGCAGGACTCGGCTTGCTGAAGCGCGCACGGCAAGAGGCGAGGGGCGGCG
ACTGGTGAGTACGCCAAAAATTTTGACTAGCGGAGGCTAGAAGGAGAGAGATGGGTGCGAGAGCGTCAGT
ATTAAGCGGGGGAGAATTAGATCGCGATGGGAAAAAATTCGGTTAAGGCCAGGGGGAAAGAAAAAATATA
AATTAAAACATATAGTATGGGCAAGCAGGGAGCTAGAACGATTCGCAGTTAATCCTGGCCTGTTAGAAAC
ATCAGAAGGCTGTAGACAAATACTGGGACAGCTACAACCATCCCTTCAGACAGGATCAGAAGAACTTAGA
TCATTATATAATACAGTAGCAACCCTCTATTGTGTGCATCAAAGGATAGAGATAAAAGACACCAAGGAAG
CTTTAGACAAGATAGAGGAAGAGCAAAACAAAAGTAAGACCACCGCACAGCAAGCGGCCGGCCGCGCTGA
TCTTCAGACCTGGAGGAGGAGATATGAGGGACAATTGGAGAAGTGAATTATATAAATATAAAGTAGTAAA
AATTGAACCATTAGGAGTAGCACCCACCAAGGCAAAGAGAAGAGTGGTGCAGAGAGAAAAAAGAGCAGTG
GGAATAGGAGCTTTGTTCCTTGGGTTCTTGGGAGCAGCAGGAAGCACTATGGGCGCAGCGTCAATGACGC
TGACGGTACAGGCCAGACAATTATTGTCTGGTATAGTGCAGCAGCAGAACAATTTGCTGAGGGCTATTGA
GGCGCAACAGCATCTGTTGCAACTCACAGTCTGGGGCATCAAGCAGCTCCAGGCAAGAATCCTGGCTGTG
GAAAGATACCTAAAGGATCAACAGCTCCTGGGGATTTGGGGTTGCTCTGGAAAACTCATTTGCACCACTG
CTGTGCCTTGGAATGCTAGTTGGAGTAATAAATCTCTGGAACAGATTTGGAATCACACGACCTGGATGGA
GTGGGACAGAGAAATTAACAATTACACAAGCTTAATACACTCCTTAATTGAAGAATCGCAAAACCAGCAA
GAAAAGAATGAACAAGAATTATTGGAATTAGATAAATGGGCAAGTTTGTGGAATTGGTTTAACATAACAA
ATTGGCTGTGGTATATAAAATTATTCATAATGATAGTAGGAGGCTTGGTAGGTTTAAGAATAGTTTTTGC
TGTACTTTCTATAGTGAATAGAGTTAGGCAGGGATATTCACCATTATCGTTTCAGACCCACCTCCCAACC
CCGAGGGGACCCGACAGGCCCGAAGGAATAGAAGAAGAAGGTGGAGAGAGAGACAGAGACAGATCCATTC
GATTAGTGAACGGATCGGCACTGCGTGCGCCAATTCTGCAGACAAATGGCAGTATTCATCCACAATTTTA
AAAGAAAAGGGGGGATTGGGGGGTACAGTGCAGGGGAAAGAATAGTAGACATAATAGCAACAGACATACA
AACTAAAGAATTACAAAAACAAATTACAAAAATTCAAAATTTTCGGGTTTATTACAGGGACAGCAGAGAT
CCAGTTTGGTTAGTACCGGGCCCGCTCTAGAGATCCGACGCCGCCATCTCTAGGCCCGCGCCGGCCCCCT
CGCACAGACTTGTGGGAGAAGCTCGGCTACTCCCCTGCCCCGGTTAATTTGCATATAATATTTCCTAGTA
ACTATAGAGGCTTAATGTGCGATAAAAGACAGATAATCTGTTCTTTTTAATACTAGCTACATTTTACATG
ATAGGCTTGGATTTCTATAAGAGATACAAATACTAAATTATTATTTTAAAAAACAGCACAAAAGGAAACT
CACCCTAACTGTAAAGTAATTGTGTGTTTTGAGACTATAAATATCCCTTGGAGAAAAGCCTTGTTAACGC
GCGGTGACCCTCGAGGTCGACGGTATCGATAAGCTCGCTTCACGAGATTCCAGCAGGTCGAGGGACCTAA
TAACTTCGTATAGCATACATTATACGAAGTTATATTAAGGGTTCCAAGCTTAAGCGGCCGCTGAAAGACC
CCACCTGTAGGTTTGGCAAGCTAGCTGCAGTAACGCCATTTTGCAAGGCATGGAAAAATACCAAACCAAG
AATAGAGAAGTTCAGATCAAGGGCGGGTACATGAAAATAGCTAACGTTGGGCCAAACAGGATATCTGCGG
TGAGCAGTTTCGGCCCCGGCCCGGGGCCAAGAACAGATGGTCACCGCAGTTTCGGCCCCGGCCCGAGGCC
AAGAACAGATGGTCCCCAGATATGGCCCAACCCTCAGCAGTTTCTTAAGACCCATCAGATGTTTCCAGGC
TCCCCCAAGGACCTGAAATGACCCTGCGCCTTATTTGAATTAACCAATCAGCCTGCTTCTCGCTTCTGTT
CGCGCGCTTCTGCTTCCCGAGCTCTATAAAAGAGCTCACAACCCCTCACTCGGCGCGCCAGTCCTCCGAT
TGACTGAGTCGCCCGGATCCCGCCACCATGGTGAGCAAGGGCGAGGAGGTCATCAAAGAGTTCATGCGCT
TCAAGGTGCGCATGGAGGGCTCCATGAACGGCCACGAGTTCGAGATCGAGGGCGAGGGCGAGGGCCGCCC
CTACGAGGGCACCCAGACCGCCAAGCTGAAGGTGACCAAGGGCGGCCCCCTGCCCTTCGCCTGGGACATC
CTGTCCCCCCAGTTCATGTACGGCTCCAAGGCGTACGTGAAGCACCCCGCCGACATCCCCGATTACAAGA
AGCTGTCCTTCCCCGAGGGCTTCAAGTGGGAGCGCGTGATGAACTTCGAGGACGGCGGTCTGGTGACCGT
GACCCAGGACTCCTCCCTGCAGGACGGCACGCTGATCTACAAGGTGAAGATGCGCGGCACCAACTTCCCC
CCCGACGGCCCCGTAATGCAGAAGAAGACCATGGGCTGGGAGGCCTCCACCGAGCGCCTGTACCCCCGCG
ACGGCGTGCTGAAGGGCGAGATCCACCAGGCCCTGAAGCTGAAGGACGGCGGCCACTACCTGGTGGAGTT
CAAGACCATCTACATGGCCAAGAAGCCCGTGCAACTGCCCGGCTACTACTACGTGGACACCAAGCTGGAC
ATCACCTCCCACAACGAGGACTACACCATCGTGGAACAGTACGAGCGCTCCGAGGGCCGCCACCACCTGT
TCCTGTACGGCATGGACGAGCTGTACAAGGCCAAGCCTTTGTCTCAAGAAGAATCCACCCTCATTGAAAG
AGCAACGGCTACAATCAACAGCATCCCCATCTCTGAAGACTACAGCGTCGCCAGCGCAGCTCTCTCTAGC
GACGGCCGCATCTTCACTGGTGTCAATGTATATCATTTTACTGGGGGACCTTGTGCAGAACTCGTGGTGC
TGGGCACTGCTGCTGCTGCGGCAGCTGGCAACCTGACTTGTATCGTCGCGATCGGAAATGAGAACAGGGG
CATCTTGAGCCCCTGCGGACGGTGCCGACAGGTGCTTCTCGATCTGCATCCTGGGATCAAAGCCATAGTG
AAGGACAGTGATGGACAGCCGACGGCAGTTGGGATTCGTGAATTGCTGCCCTCTGGTTATGTGTGGGAGG
GCTAATGTACAAGTAAGAATTCGTCGAGGGACCTAATAACTTCGTATAGCATACATTATACGAAGTTATA
CATGTTTAAGGGTTCCGGTTCCACTAGGTACAATTCGATATCAAGCTTATCGATAATCAACCTCTGGATT
ACAAAATTTGTGAAAGATTGACTGGTATTCTTAACTATGTTGCTCCTTTTACGCTATGTGGATACGCTGC
TTTAATGCCTTTGTATCATGCTATTGCTTCCCGTATGGCTTTCATTTTCTCCTCCTTGTATAAATCCTGG
TTGCTGTCTCTTTATGAGGAGTTGTGGCCCGTTGTCAGGCAACGTGGCGTGGTGTGCACTGTGTTTGCTG
ACGCAACCCCCACTGGTTGGGGCATTGCCACCACCTGTCAGCTCCTTTCCGGGACTTTCGCTTTCCCCCT
CCCTATTGCCACGGCGGAACTCATCGCCGCCTGCCTTGCCCGCTGCTGGACAGGGGCTCGGCTGTTGGGC
ACTGACAATTCCGTGGTGTTGTCGGGGAAATCATCGTCCTTTCCTTGGCTGCTCGCCTGTGTTGCCACCT
GGATTCTGCGCGGGACGTCCTTCTGCTACGTCCCTTCGGCCCTCAATCCAGCGGACCTTCCTTCCCGCGG
CCTGCTGCCGGCTCTGCGGCCTCTTCCGCGTCTTCGCCTTCGCCCTCAGACGAGTCGGATCTCCCTTTGG
GCCGCCTCCCCGCATCGATACCGTCGACCTCGATCGAGACCTAGAAAAACATGGAGCAATCACAAGTAGC
AATACAGCAGCTACCAATGCTGATTGTGCCTGGCTAGAAGCACAAGAGGAGGAGGAGGTGGGTTTTCCAG
TCACACCTCAGGTACCTTTAAGACCAATGACTTACAAGGCAGCTGTAGATCTTAGCCACTTTTTAAAAGA
AAAGGGGGGACTGGAAGGGCTAATTCACTCCCAACGAAGACAAGATATCCTTGATCTGTGGATCTACCAC
ACACAAGGCTACTTCCCTGATTGGCAGAACTACACACCAGGGCCAGGGATCAGATATCCACTGACCTTTG
GATGGTGCTACAAGCTAGTACCAGTTGAGCAAGAGAAGGTAGAAGAAGCCAATGAAGGAGAGAACACCCG
CTTGTTACACCCTGTGAGCCTGCATGGGATGGATGACCCGGAGAGAGAAGTATTAGAGTGGAGGTTTGAC
AGCCGCCTAGCATTTCATCACATGGCCCGAGAGCTGCATCCGGACTGTACTGGGTCTCTCTGGTTAGACC
AGATCTGAGCCTGGGAGCTCTCTGGCTAACTAGGGAACCCACTGCTTAAGCCTCAATAAAGCTTGCCTTG
AGTGCTTCAAGTAGTGTGTGCCCGTCTGTTGTGTGACTCTGGTAACTAGAGATCCCTCAGACCCTTTTAG
TCAGTGTGGAAAATCTCTAGCAGCATGTGAGCAAAAGGCCAGCAAAAGGCCAGGAACCGTAAAAAGGCCG
CGTTGCTGGCGTTTTTCCATAGGCTCCGCCCCCCTGACGAGCATCACAAAAATCGACGCTCAAGTCAGAG
GTGGCGAAACCCGACAGGACTATAAAGATACCAGGCGTTTCCCCCTGGAAGCTCCCTCGTGCGCTCTCCT
GTTCCGACCCTGCCGCTTACCGGATACCTGTCCGCCTTTCTCCCTTCGGGAAGCGTGGCGCTTTCTCATA
GCTCACGCTGTAGGTATCTCAGTTCGGTGTAGGTCGTTCGCTCCAAGCTGGGCTGTGTGCACGAACCCCC
CGTTCAGCCCGACCGCTGCGCCTTATCCGGTAACTATCGTCTTGAGTCCAACCCGGTAAGACACGACTTA
TCGCCACTGGCAGCAGCCACTGGTAACAGGATTAGCAGAGCGAGGTATGTAGGCGGTGCTACAGAGTTCT
TGAAGTGGTGGCCTAACTACGGCTACACTAGAAGAACAGTATTTGGTATCTGCGCTCTGCTGAAGCCAGT
TACCTTCGGAAAAAGAGTTGGTAGCTCTTGATCCGGCAAACAAACCACCGCTGGTAGCGGTGGTTTTTTT
GTTTGCAAGCAGCAGATTACGCGCAGAAAAAAAGGATCTCAAGAAGATCCTTTGATCTTTTCTACGGGGT
CTGACGCTCAGTGGAACGAAAACTCACGTTAAGGGATTTTGGTCATGAGATTATCAAAAAGGATCTTCAC
CTAGATCCTTTTAAATTAAAAATGAAGTTTTAAATCAATCTAAAGTATATATGAGTAAACTTGGTCTGAC
AGTTACCAATGCTTAATCAGTGAGGCACCTATCTCAGCGATCTGTCTATTTCGTTCATCCATAGTTGCCT
GACTCCCCGTCGTGTAGATAACTACGATACGGGAGGGCTTACCATCTGGCCCCAGTGCTGCAATGATACC
GCGAGACCCACGCTCACCGGCTCCAGATTTATCAGCAATAAACCAGCCAGCCGGAAGGGCCGAGCGCAGA
AGTGGTCCTGCAACTTTATCCGCCTCCATCCAGTCTATTAATTGTTGCCGGGAAGCTAGAGTAAGTAGTT
CGCCAGTTAATAGTTTGCGCAACGTTGTTGCCATTGCTACAGGCATCGTGGTGTCACGCTCGTCGTTTGG
TATGGCTTCATTCAGCTCCGGTTCCCAACGATCAAGGCGAGTTACATGATCCCCCATGTTGTGCAAAAAA
GCGGTTAGCTCCTTCGGTCCTCCGATCGTTGTCAGAAGTAAGTTGGCCGCAGTGTTATCACTCATGGTTA
TGGCAGCACTGCATAATTCTCTTACTGTCATGCCATCCGTAAGATGCTTTTCTGTGACTGGTGAGTACTC
AACCAAGTCATTCTGAGAATAGTGTATGCGGCGACCGAGTTGCTCTTGCCCGGCGTCAATACGGGATAAT
ACCGCGCCACATAGCAGAACTTTAAAAGTGCTCATCATTGGAAAACGTTCTTCGGGGCGAAAACTCTCAA
GGATCTTACCGCTGTTGAGATCCAGTTCGATGTAACCCACTCGTGCACCCAACTGATCTTCAGCATCTTT
TACTTTCACCAGCGTTTCTGGGTGAGCAAAAACAGGAAGGCAAAATGCCGCAAAAAAGGGAATAAGGGCG
ACACGGAAATGTTGAATACTCATACTCTTCCTTTTTCAATATTATTGAAGCATTTATCAGGGTTATTGTC
TCATGAGCGGATACATATTTGAATGTATTTAGAAAAATAAACAAATAGGGGTTCCGCGCACATTTCCCCG
AAAAGTGCCACCTGAC
