>Addgene plasmid #27353 | LeGO-1xT/BSD | addgene partial sequence | sequence record 33668 | 27353 with DsRed1-C (5' AGCTGGACATCACCTCCCACAACG 3')
GTACGAGCGCTCCGAGGGCCGCCACCACCTGTTCCTGTACGGCATGGACGAGCTGTACAAGGCCAAGCCT
TTGTCTCAAGAAGAATCCACCCTCATTGAAAGAGCAACGGCTACAATCAACAGCATCCCCATCTCTGAAG
ACTACAGCGTCGCCAGCGCAGCTCTCTCTAGCGACGGCCGCATCTTCACTGGTGTCAATGTATATCATTT
TACTGGGGGACCTTGTGCAGAACTCGTGGTGCTGGGCACTGCTGCTGCTGCGGCAGCTGGCAACCTGACT
TGTATCGTCGCGATCGGAAATGAGAACAGGGGCATCTTGAGCCCCTGCGGACGGTGCCGACAGGTGCTTC
TCGATCTGCATCCTGGGATCAAAGCCATAGTGAAGGACAGTGATGGACAGCCGACGGCAGTTGGGATTCG
TGAATTGCTGCCCTCTGGTTATGTGTGGGAGGGCTAATGTACAAGTAAGAATTCGTCGAGGGACCTAATA
ACTTCGTATAGCATACATTATACGAAGTTATACATGTTTAAGGGTTCCGGTTCCACTAGGTACAATTCGA
TATCAAGCTTATCGATAATCAACCTCTGGATTACAAAATTTGTGAAAGATTGACTGGTATTCTTAACTAT
GTTGCTCCTTTTACGCTATGTGGATACGCTGCTTTAATGCCTTTGTATCATGCTATTGCTTCCCGTATGG
CTTTCATTTTCTCCTCCTTGTATAAATCCTGGTTGCTGTCTCTTTATGAGGAGTTGTGGCCCGTTGTCAG
GCAACGTGGCGTGGTGTGCACTGTGTTTGCTGACGCAACCCCCACTGGTTGGGGCATTGCCACCACCTGT
CAGCTCCTTTCCGGGACTTTCGCTTTCCCCCTCCCTATTGCCACGGCGGAACTCATCGCCGCCTGCCTTG
CCCGCTGCTGGACAGGGCTCGGCTGTG
