>Addgene plasmid #27353 | LeGO-1xT/BSD | addgene partial sequence | sequence record 33669 | 27353 with mCherry-R (TTGGTCACCTTCAGCTTGG)
GCCCTCGATCTCGAACTCGTGGCCGTTCATGGAGCCCTCCATGCGCACCTTGAAGCGCATGAACTCTTTG
ATGACCTCCTCGCCCTTGCTCACCATGGTGGCGGGATCCGGGCGACTCAGTCAATCGGAGGACTGGCGCG
CCGAGTGAGGGGTTGTGAGCTCTTTTATAGAGCTCGGGAAGCAGAAGCGCGCGAACAGAAGCGAGAAGCA
GGCTGATTGGTTAATTCAAATAAGGCGCAGGGTCATTTCAGGTCCTTGGGGGAGCCTGGAAACATCTGAT
GGGTCTTAAGAAACTGCTGAGGGTTGGGCCATATCTGGGGACCATCTGTTCTTGGCCTCGGGCCGGGGCC
GAAACTGCGGTGACCATCTGTTCTTGGCCCCGGGCCGGGGCCGAAACTGCTCACCGCAGATATCCTGTTT
GGCCCAACGTTAGCTATTTTCATGTACCCGCCCTTGATCTGAACTTCTCTATTCTTGGTTTGGTATTTTT
CCATGCCTTGCAAAATGGCGTTACTGCAGCTAGCTTGCCAAACCTACAGGTGGGGTCTTTCAGCGGCCGC
TTAAGCTTGGAACCCTTAATATAACTTCGTATAATGTATGCTATACGAAGTTATTAGGTCCCTCGACCTG
CTGGAATCTCGTGAAGCGAGCTTATCGATACCGTCGACCTCGAGGGTCACCGCGCGTTAACAAGGCTTTT
CTCCAAGGGATATTTATAGTCTCAAAACACACAATTACTTTACAGTTAGGGTGAGTTTCCTTTTGTGCTG
TTTTTTAAAATAATAATTTAGTATTTGTATCTCTTATAGAAATCCAAGCCTATCATGTAAAATGTAGCTA
GTATTAAAAAGAACAGATTATCTGTCTTTTATCGCACATTAAGCCTCTATAGTTACTAGGAAATATTATA
TGC
